>Addgene plasmid #153990 | SARS_COV2_M_HA_BASU | addgene full sequence | sequence record 309485 | Addgene NGS Result
TGGAAGGGCTAATTCACTCCCAAAGAAGACAAGATATCCTTGATCTGTGGATCTACCACACACAAGGCTA
CTTCCCTGATTAGCAGAACTACACACCAGGGCCAGGGGTCAGATATCCACTGACCTTTGGATGGTGCTAC
AAGCTAGTACCAGTTGAGCCAGATAAGGTAGAAGAGGCCAATAAAGGAGAGAACACCAGCTTGTTACACC
CTGTGAGCCTGCATGGGATGGATGACCCGGAGAGAGAAGTGTTAGAGTGGAGGTTTGACAGCCGCCTAGC
ATTTCATCACGTGGCCCGAGAGCTGCATCCGGAGTACTTCAAGAACTGCTGATATCGAGCTTGCTACAAG
GGACTTTCCGCTGGGGACTTTCCAGGGAGGCGTGGCCTGGGCGGGACTGGGGAGTGGCGAGCCCTCAGAT
CCTGCATATAAGCAGCTGCTTTTTGCCTGTACTGGGTCTCTCTGGTTAGACCAGATCTGAGCCTGGGAGC
TCTCTGGCTAACTAGGGAACCCACTGCTTAAGCCTCAATAAAGCTTGCCTTGAGTGCTTCAAGTAGTGTG
TGCCCGTCTGTTGTGTGACTCTGGTAACTAGAGATCCCTCAGACCCTTTTAGTCAGTGTGGAAAATCTCT
AGCAGTGGCGCCCGAACAGGGACTTGAAAGCGAAAGGGAAACCAGAGGAGCTCTCTCGACGCAGGACTCG
GCTTGCTGAAGCGCGCACGGCAAGAGGCGAGGGGCGGCGACTGGTGAGTACGCCAAAAATTTTGACTAGC
GGAGGCTAGAAGGAGAGAGATGGGTGCGAGAGCGTCAGTATTAAGCGGGGGAGAATTAGATCGCGATGGG
AAAAAATTCGGTTAAGGCCAGGGGGAAAGAAAAAATATAAATTAAAACATATAGTATGGGCAAGCAGGGA
GCTAGAACGATTCGCAGTTAATCCTGGCCTGTTAGAAACATCAGAAGGCTGTAGACAAATACTGGGACAG
CTACAACCATCCCTTCAGACAGGATCAGAAGAACTTAGATCATTATATAATACAGTAGCAACCCTCTATT
GTGTGCATCAAAGGATAGAGATAAAAGACACCAAGGAAGCTTTAGACAAGATAGAGGAAGAGCAAAACAA
AAGTAAGACCACCGCACAGCAAGCGGCCGGCCGCTGATCTTCAGACCTGGAGGAGGAGATATGAGGGACA
ATTGGAGAAGTGAATTATATAAATATAAAGTAGTAAAAATTGAACCATTAGGAGTAGCACCCACCAAGGC
AAAGAGAAGAGTGGTGCAGAGAGAAAAAAGAGCAGTGGGAATAGGAGCTTTGTTCCTTGGGTTCTTGGGA
GCAGCAGGAAGCACTATGGGCGCAGCGTCAATGACGCTGACGGTACAGGCCAGACAATTATTGTCTGGTA
TAGTGCAGCAGCAGAACAATTTGCTGAGGGCTATTGAGGCGCAACAGCATCTGTTGCAACTCACAGTCTG
GGGCATCAAGCAGCTCCAGGCAAGAATCCTGGCTGTGGAAAGATACCTAAAGGATCAACAGCTCCTGGGG
ATTTGGGGTTGCTCTGGAAAACTCATTTGCACCACTGCTGTGCCTTGGAATGCTAGTTGGAGTAATAAAT
CTCTGGAACAGATTTGGAATCACACGACCTGGATGGAGTGGGACAGAGAAATTAACAATTACACAAGCTT
AATACACTCCTTAATTGAAGAATCGCAAAACCAGCAAGAAAAGAATGAACAAGAATTATTGGAATTAGAT
AAATGGGCAAGTTTGTGGAATTGGTTTAACATAACAAATTGGCTGTGGTATATAAAATTATTCATAATGA
TAGTAGGAGGCTTGGTAGGTTTAAGAATAGTTTTTGCTGTACTTTCTATAGTGAATAGAGTTAGGCAGGG
ATATTCACCATTATCGTTTCAGACCCACCTCCCAACCCCGAGGGGACCCGACAGGCCCGAAGGAATAGAA
GAAGAAGGTGGAGAGAGAGACAGAGACAGATCCATTCGATTAGTGAACGGATCTCGACGGTATCGCCTTT
AAAAGAAAAGGGGGGATTGGGGGGTACAGTGCAGGGGAAAGAATAGTAGACATAATAGCAACAGACATAC
AAACTAAAGAATTACAAAAACAAATTACAAAAATTCAAAATTTTCGGGTTTATTACAGGGACAGCAGAGA
TCCAGTTTATCGATGAGTAATTCATACAAAAGGACTCGCCCCTGCCTTGGGGAATCCCAGGGACCGTCGT
TAAACTCCCACTAACGTAGAACCCAGAGATCGCTGCGTTCCCGCCCCCTCACCCGCCCGCTCTCGTCATC
ACTGAGGTGGAGAAGAGCATGCGTGAGGCTCCGGTGCCCGTCAGTGGGCAGAGCGCACATCGCCCACAGT
CCCCGAGAAGTTGGGGGGAGGGGTCGGCAATTGAACCGGTGCCTAGAGAAGGTGGCGCGGGGTAAACTGG
GAAAGTGATGTCGTGTACTGGCTCCGCCTTTTTCCCGAGGGTGGGGGAGAACCGTATATAAGTGCAGTAG
TCGCCGTGAACGTTCTTTTTCGCAACGGGTTTGCCGCCAGAACACAGGTAAGTGCCGTGTGTGGTTCCCG
CGGGCCTGGCCTCTTTACGGGTTATGGCCCTTGCGTGCCTTGAATTACTTCCACGCCCCTGGCTGCAGTA
CGTGATTCTTGATCCCGAGCTTCGGGTTGGAAGTGGGTGGGAGAGTTCGAGGCCTTGCGCTTAAGGAGCC
CCTTCGCCTCGTGCTTGAGTTGAGGCCTGGCTTGGGCGCTGGGGCCGCCGCGTGCGAATCTGGTGGCACC
TTCGCGCCTGTCTCGCTGCTTTCGATAAGTCTCTAGCCATTTAAAATTTTTGATGACCTGCTGCGACGCT
TTTTTTCTGGCAAGATAGTCTTGTAAATGCGGGCCAAGATCTGCACACTGGTATTTCGGTTTTTGGGGCC
GCGGGCGGCGACGGGGCCCGTGCGTCCCAGCGCACATGTTCGGCGAGGCGGGGCCTGCGAGCGCGGCCAC
CGAGAATCGGACGGGGGTAGTCTCAAGCTGGCCGGCCTGCTCTGGTGCCTGGCCTCGCGCCGCCGTGTAT
CGCCCCGCCCTGGGCGGCAAGGCTGGCCCGGTCGGCACCAGTTGCGTGAGCGGAAAGATGGCCGCTTCCC
GGCCCTGCTGCAGGGAGCTCAAAATGGAGGACGCGGCGCTCGGGAGAGCGGGCGGGTGAGTCACCCACAC
AAAGGAAAAGGGCCTTTCCGTCCTCAGCCGTCGCTTCATGTGACTCCACGGAGTACCGGGCGCCGTCCAG
GCACCTCGATTAGTTCTCGAGCTTTTGGAGTACGTCGTCTTTAGGTTGGGGGGAGGGGTTTTATGCGATG
GAGTTTCCCCACACTGAGTGGGTGGAGACTGAAGTTAGGCCAGCTTGGCACTTGATGTAATTCTCCTTGG
AATTTGCCCTTTTTGAGTTTGGATCTTGGTTCATTCTCAAGCCTCAGACAGTGGTTCAAAGTTTTTTTCT
TCCATTTCAGGTGTCGTGAGGATCTATTTCCGGTGAATTCGCCGCCACCATGGCCGACTCAAATGGGACC
ATTACTGTAGAGGAGCTGAAAAAACTGTTGGAGCAATGGAACCTTGTGATTGGATTTCTCTTCTTGACAT
GGATTTGTCTCCTGCAATTCGCATACGCGAATCGCAACCGATTCCTCTATATTATAAAACTTATATTCCT
TTGGCTCCTGTGGCCTGTGACCCTTGCCTGCTTCGTACTCGCGGCGGTGTATCGAATAAACTGGATAACT
GGCGGCATAGCAATAGCTATGGCATGCCTGGTAGGTTTGATGTGGCTCTCCTATTTTATAGCGTCATTCA
GACTTTTTGCACGCACGCGAAGCATGTGGTCATTTAACCCTGAAACAAATATCTTGCTTAATGTCCCCCT
GCATGGCACAATTTTGACCCGACCGCTCCTTGAATCAGAATTGGTGATTGGAGCCGTGATCCTGAGGGGC
CACTTGAGGATCGCAGGACATCATCTTGGTCGCTGTGATATTAAGGATTTGCCAAAAGAAATAACTGTAG
CTACCAGTCGAACTTTGAGCTATTACAAGCTTGGAGCGTCCCAAAGGGTCGCTGGCGATAGTGGATTTGC
AGCCTATTCACGCTACAGGATAGGGAACTATAAACTGAATACAGACCACTCATCATCTTCTGATAACATT
GCTTTGCTCGTCCAGCTCGAAGGCGGCGGGGGATGGAGCCATCCACAATTCGAGAAAGGCTACCCATACG
ATGTGCCTGACTATGCTGGCAAGTTGTCTGAATCAGAGATTAGGTTTGGACTGAAAACGGAGGTGATGGG
CCAACATCTTATCTATCACGATGTTTTGTCCAGCACACAAAAGACAGCCCATGAATTGGCAAATAACAAT
GCCCCCGAGGGTACCCTCGTGGTTGCAGATAAACAGACAGCCGGTAGGGGCGGGATGAGCCGAGTGTGGC
ATTCTCAAGAAGGAAACGGAGTATGGATGAGTTTGATATTGCGCCCGGACATTCCGCTCCAAAAGACGCC
CCAACTTACCTTGCTGGCAGCTGTAGCGGTGGTTCAGGGAATAGAAGAGGCCGCGGGCATACAGACTGAT
ATAAAGTGGCCGAACGACATACTCATTAACGGGAAAAAAACAGTAGGGATACTTACCGAAATGCAAGCTG
AGGAGGATCGAGTGCGCTCCGTGATTATTGGTATTGGCATTAATGTAAATCAGCAACCCAATGATTTCCC
CGATGAGCTCAAGGACATTGCGACGAGTCTGTCCCAGGCAGCTGGGGAAAAGATCGACAGGGCAGGTGTA
ATCCAGCATATCTTGCTTTGTTTCGAAAAGCGATACCGAGACTACATGACCCACGGTTTCACGCCCATCA
AGCTCTTGTGGGAGTCATACGCCCTCGGTATTGGCACGAACATGAGGGCGAGAACTCTCAACGGGACATT
TTACGGTAAGGCGTTGGGTATTGACGACGAAGGGGTACTTTTGTTGGAAACTAATGAAGGCATTAAGAAG
ATATACAGCGCGGACATCAGCCTTAGGTGACCGCAGTTTGAAAAGTAAGGATCCCGCCCCTCTCCCTCCC
CCCCCCCTAACGTTACTGGCCGAAGCCGCTTGGAATAAGGCCGGTGTGCGTTTGTCTATATGTTATTTTC
CACCATATTGCCGTCTTTTGGCAATGTGAGGGCCCGGAAACCTGGCCCTGTCTTCTTGACGAGCATTCCT
AGGGGTCTTTCCCCTCTCGCCAAAGGAATGCAAGGTCTGTTGAATGTCGTGAAGGAAGCAGTTCCTCTGG
AAGCTTCTTGAAGACAAACAACGTCTGTAGCGACCCTTTGCAGGCAGCGGAACCCCCCACCTGGCGACAG
GTGCCTCTGCGGCCAAAAGCCACGTGTATAAGATACACCTGCAAAGGCGGCACAACCCCAGTGCCACGTT
GTGAGTTGGATAGTTGTGGAAAGAGTCAAATGGCTCTCCTCAAGCGTATTCAACAAGGGGCTGAAGGATG
CCCAGAAGGTACCCCATTGTATGGGATCTGATCTGGGGCCTCGGTGCACATGCTTTACATGTGTTTAGTC
GAGGTTAAAAAAACGTCTAGGCCCCCCGAACCACGGGGACGTGGTTTTCCTTTGAAAAACACGATGATAA
GCTTGCCACAACCCACAAGGAGACGACCTTCCATGACCGAGTACAAGCCCACGGTGCGCCTCGCCACCCG
CGACGACGTCCCCCGGGCCGTACGCACCCTCGCCGCCGCGTTCGCCGACTACCCCGCCACGCGCCACACC
GTCGACCCGGACCGCCACATCGAGCGGGTCACCGAGCTGCAAGAACTCTTCCTCACGCGCGTCGGGCTCG
ACATCGGCAAGGTGTGGGTCGCGGACGACGGCGCCGCGGTGGCGGTCTGGACCACGCCGGAGAGCGTCGA
AGCGGGGGCGGTGTTCGCCGAGATCGGCCCGCGCATGGCCGAGTTGAGCGGTTCCCGGCTGGCCGCGCAG
CAACAGATGGAAGGCCTCCTGGCGCCGCACCGGCCCAAGGAGCCCGCGTGGTTCCTGGCCACCGTCGGCG
TCTCGCCCGACCACCAGGGCAAGGGTCTGGGCAGCGCCGTCGTGCTCCCCGGAGTGGAGGCGGCCGAGCG
CGCCGGGGTGCCCGCCTTCCTGGAGACCTCCGCGCCCCGCAACCTCCCCTTCTACGAGCGGCTCGGCTTC
ACCGTCACCGCCGACGTCGAGGTGCCCGAAGGACCGCGCACCTGGTGCATGACCCGCAAGCCCGGTGCCT
AGACGCGTCTGGAACAATCAACCTCTGGATTACAAAATTTGTGAAAGATTGACTGGTATTCTTAACTATG
TTGCTCCTTTTACGCTATGTGGATACGCTGCTTTAATGCCTTTGTATCATGCTATTGCTTCCCGTATGGC
TTTCATTTTCTCCTCCTTGTATAAATCCTGGTTGCTGTCTCTTTATGAGGAGTTGTGGCCCGTTGTCAGG
CAACGTGGCGTGGTGTGCACTGTGTTTGCTGACGCAACCCCCACTGGTTGGGGCATTGCCACCACCTGTC
AGCTCCTTTCCGGGACTTTCGCTTTCCCCCTCCCTATTGCCACGGCGGAACTCATCGCCGCCTGCCTTGC
CCGCTGCTGGACAGGGGCTCGGCTGTTGGGCACTGACAATTCCGTGGTGTTGTCGGGGAAGCTGACGTCC
TTTCCATGGCTGCTCGCCTGTGTTGCCACCTGGATTCTGCGCGGGACGTCCTTCTGCTACGTCCCTTCGG
CCCTCAATCCAGCGGACCTTCCTTCCCGCGGCCTGCTGCCGGCTCTGCGGCCTCTTCCGCGTCTTCGCCT
TCGCCCTCAGACGAGTCGGATCTCCCTTTGGGCCGCCTCCCCGCCTGGAATTAATTCTGCAGTCGAGACC
TAGAAAAACATGGAGCAATCACAAGTAGCAATACAGCAGCTACCAATGCTGATTGTGCCTGGCTAGAAGC
ACAAGAGGAGGAGGAGGTGGGTTTTCCAGTCACACCTCAGGTACCTTTAAGACCAATGACTTACAAGGCA
GCTGTAGATCTTAGCCACTTTTTAAAAGAAAAGAGGGGACTGGAAGGGCTAATTCACTCCCAACGAAGAC
AAGATATCCTTGATCTGTGGATCTACCACACACAAGGCTACTTCCCTGATTAGCAGAACTACACACCAGG
GCCAGGGGTCAGATATCCACTGACCTTTGGATGGTGCTACAAGCTAGTACCAGTTGAGCCAGATAAGGTA
GAAGAGGCCAATAAAGGAGAGAACACCAGCTTGTTACACCCTGTGAGCCTGCATGGGATGGATGACCCGG
AGAGAGAAGTGTTAGAGTGGAGGTTTGACAGCCGCCTAGCATTTCATCACGTGGCCCGAGAGCTGCATCC
GGAGTACTTCAAGAACTGCTGATATCGAGCTTGCTACAAGGGACTTTCCGCTGGGGACTTTCCAGGGAGG
CGTGGCCTGGGCGGGACTGGGGAGTGGCGAGCCCTCAGATCCTGCATATAAGCAGCTGCTTTTTGCCTGT
ACTGGGTCTCTCTGGTTAGACCAGATCTGAGCCTGGGAGCTCTCTGGCTAACTAGGGAACCCACTGCTTA
AGCCTCAATAAAGCTTGCCTTGAGTGCTTCAAGTAGTGTGTGCCCGTCTGTTGTGTGACTCTGGTAACTA
GAGATCCCTCAGACCCTTTTAGTCAGTGTGGAAAATCTCTAGCAGTAGTAGTTCATGTCATCTTATTATT
CAGTATTTATAACTTGCAAAGAAATGAATATCAGAGAGTGAGAGGCCTTGACATTGCTAGCGTTTACCGT
CGACCTCTAGCTAGAGCTTGGCGTAATCATGGTCATAGCTGTTTCCTGTGTGAAATTGTTATCCGCTCAC
AATTCCACACAACATACGAGCCGGAAGCATAAAGTGTAAAGCCTGGGGTGCCTAATGAGTGAGCTAACTC
ACATTAATTGCGTTGCGCTCACTGCCCGCTTTCCAGTCGGGAAACCTGTCGTGCCAGCTGCATTAATGAA
TCGGCCAACGCGCGGGGAGAGGCGGTTTGCGTATTGGGCGCTCTTCCGCTTCCTCGCTCACTGACTCGCT
GCGCTCGGTCGTTCGGCTGCGGCGAGCGGTATCAGCTCACTCAAAGGCGGTAATACGGTTATCCACAGAA
TCAGGGGATAACGCAGGAAAGAACATGTGAGCAAAAGGCCAGCAAAAGGCCAGGAACCGTAAAAAGGCCG
CGTTGCTGGCGTTTTTCCATAGGCTCCGCCCCCCTGACGAGCATCACAAAAATCGACGCTCAAGTCAGAG
GTGGCGAAACCCGACAGGACTATAAAGATACCAGGCGTTTCCCCCTGGAAGCTCCCTCGTGCGCTCTCCT
GTTCCGACCCTGCCGCTTACCGGATACCTGTCCGCCTTTCTCCCTTCGGGAAGCGTGGCGCTTTCTCATA
GCTCACGCTGTAGGTATCTCAGTTCGGTGTAGGTCGTTCGCTCCAAGCTGGGCTGTGTGCACGAACCCCC
CGTTCAGCCCGACCGCTGCGCCTTATCCGGTAACTATCGTCTTGAGTCCAACCCGGTAAGACACGACTTA
TCGCCACTGGCAGCAGCCACTGGTAACAGGATTAGCAGAGCGAGGTATGTAGGCGGTGCTACAGAGTTCT
TGAAGTGGTGGCCTAACTACGGCTACACTAGAAGAACAGTATTTGGTATCTGCGCTCTGCTGAAGCCAGT
TACCTTCGGAAAAAGAGTTGGTAGCTCTTGATCCGGCAAACAAACCACCGCTGGTAGCGGTGGTTTTTTT
GTTTGCAAGCAGCAGATTACGCGCAGAAAAAAAGGATCTCAAGAAGATCCTTTGATCTTTTCTACGGGGT
CTGACGCTCAGTGGAACGAAAACTCACGTTAAGGGATTTTGGTCATGAGATTATCAAAAAGGATCTTCAC
CTAGATCCTTTTAAATTAAAAATGAAGTTTTAAATCAATCTAAAGTATATATGAGTAAACTTGGTCTGAC
AGTTACCAATGCTTAATCAGTGAGGCACCTATCTCAGCGATCTGTCTATTTCGTTCATCCATAGTTGCCT
GACTCCCCGTCGTGTAGATAACTACGATACGGGAGGGCTTACCATCTGGCCCCAGTGCTGCAATGATACC
GCGAGACCCACGCTCACCGGCTCCAGATTTATCAGCAATAAACCAGCCAGCCGGAAGGGCCGAGCGCAGA
AGTGGTCCTGCAACTTTATCCGCCTCCATCCAGTCTATTAATTGTTGCCGGGAAGCTAGAGTAAGTAGTT
CGCCAGTTAATAGTTTGCGCAACGTTGTTGCCATTGCTACAGGCATCGTGGTGTCACGCTCGTCGTTTGG
TATGGCTTCATTCAGCTCCGGTTCCCAACGATCAAGGCGAGTTACATGATCCCCCATGTTGTGCAAAAAA
GCGGTTAGCTCCTTCGGTCCTCCGATCGTTGTCAGAAGTAAGTTGGCCGCAGTGTTATCACTCATGGTTA
TGGCAGCACTGCATAATTCTCTTACTGTCATGCCATCCGTAAGATGCTTTTCTGTGACTGGTGAGTACTC
AACCAAGTCATTCTGAGAATAGTGTATGCGGCGACCGAGTTGCTCTTGCCCGGCGTCAATACGGGATAAT
ACCGCGCCACATAGCAGAACTTTAAAAGTGCTCATCATTGGAAAACGTTCTTCGGGGCGAAAACTCTCAA
GGATCTTACCGCTGTTGAGATCCAGTTCGATGTAACCCACTCGTGCACCCAACTGATCTTCAGCATCTTT
TACTTTCACCAGCGTTTCTGGGTGAGCAAAAACAGGAAGGCAAAATGCCGCAAAAAAGGGAATAAGGGCG
ACACGGAAATGTTGAATACTCATACTCTTCCTTTTTCAATATTATTGAAGCATTTATCAGGGTTATTGTC
TCATGAGCGGATACATATTTGAATGTATTTAGAAAAATAAACAAATAGGGGTTCCGCGCACATTTCCCCG
AAAAGTGCCACCTGACGTCGACGGATCGGGAGATCAACTTGTTTATTGCAGCTTATAATGGTTACAAATA
AAGCAATAGCATCACAAATTTCACAAATAAAGCATTTTTTTCACTGCATTCTAGTTGTGGTTTGTCCAAA
CTCATCAATGTATCTTATCATGTCTGGATCAACTGGATAACTCAAGCTAACCAAAATCATCCCAAACTTC
CCACCCCATACCCTATTACCACTGCCAATTACCTGTGGTTTCATTTACTCTAAACCTGTGATTCCTCTGA
ATTATTTTCATTTTAAAGAAATTGTATTTGTTAAATATGTACTACAAACTTAGTAGT
Features (pLannotate 1.2.2; 26 found; start..end, strand, type, name):
    377..634     +  LTR            5' LTR (truncated): truncated 5' long terminal repeat (LTR) from HIV-1
    681..806     +  misc_feature   HIV-1 Ψ: packaging signal of human immunodeficiency virus type 1
    790..1128    +  CDS            HIV-1 gag (fragment): gag protein from human immunodeficiency virus 1; gag
   1303..1536    +  misc_feature   RRE: The Rev response element (RRE) of HIV-1 allows for Rev-dependent mRNA export from the nucleus to the cytoplasm.
   1913..2013    +  CDS            Rev (fragment): human immunodeficiency virus 1 (HIV-1) Rev protein; rev; enhances nuclear export of unspliced and incompletely spliced viral mRNAs
   2028..2143    +  misc_feature   cPPT/CTS: central polypurine tract and central termination sequence of HIV-1 (lacking the first T)
   2356..2567    +  promoter       EF-1α core promoter: core promoter for human elongation factor EF-1α
   2568..2681    +  intron         EF-1α intron A (fragment): intron upstream of the start codon of human EF-1α
   3307..3510    +  intron         EF-1α intron A: truncated intron upstream of the start codon of human EF-1α
   3550..4215    +  CDS            VME1_SARS2: Experimental evidence at protein level: Swiss-Prot protein existence level 1. Component of the viral envelope that plays a central role in virus morphogenesis and assembly via its interactions with other viral proteins (By similarity). Regulates the localization of S protein at cis-Golgi, the place of virus budding (PubMed:33229438). May act by binding cytoplasmic c-terminus of S (PubMed:33229438). From Severe acute respiratory syndrome coronavirus 2 (2019-nCoV) (SARS-CoV-2).
   4261..4286    +  CDS            3xHA (fragment): three tandem HA epitope tags
   4288..5064    +  CDS            birA (fragment): BIRA_BACSU - Experimental evidence at protein level: Swiss-Prot protein existence level 1. Acts both as a biotin--[acetyl-CoA-carboxylase] ligase and a repressor. From Bacillus subtilis (strain 168).
   5208..5670    +  misc_feature   IRES: internal ribosome entry site (IRES) of the encephalomyocarditis virus (EMCV)
   5703..6300    +  CDS            PuroR (fragment): puromycin N-acetyltransferase; pac from Streptomyces alboniger; confers resistance to puromycin
   6316..6904    +  misc_feature   WPRE: woodchuck hepatitis virus posttranscriptional regulatory element
   6921..7439    +  CDS            nef (fragment): NEF_HV1BR - Experimental evidence at protein level: Swiss-Prot protein existence level 1. Extracellular Nef protein targets CD4(+) T-lymphocytes for apoptosis by interacting with CXCR4 surface receptors (PubMed:14990729). From Human immunodeficiency virus type 1 group M subtype B (isolate BRU/LAI) (HIV-1).
   7487..7744    +  LTR            5' LTR (truncated): truncated 5' long terminal repeat (LTR) from HIV-1
   7896..7912    -  protein_bind   lac operator: The lac repressor binds to the lac operator to inhibit transcription in E. coli. This inhibition can be relieved by adding lactose or isopropyl-β-D-thiogalactopyranoside (IPTG). lac repressor encoded by lacI
   7920..7950    -  promoter       lac promoter: promoter for the E. coli lac operon
   7965..7986    -  protein_bind   CAP binding site: CAP binding activates transcription in the presence of cAMP. E. coli catabolite activator protein
   7999..8091    -  CDS            lacI (fragment): lac repressor; lacI; The lac repressor binds to the lac operator to inhibit transcription in E. coli. This inhibition can be relieved by adding lactose or isopropyl-β-D-thiogalactopyranoside (IPTG).
   8274..8862    -  rep_origin     ori: high-copy-number ColE1/pMB1/pBR322/pUC origin of replication
   9033..9893    -  CDS            AmpR: β-lactamase; bla; confers resistance to ampicillin, carbenicillin, and related antibiotics
   9894..9998    -  promoter       AmpR promoter: bla
  10046..10180   +  polyA_signal   SV40 poly(A) signal: SV40 polyadenylation signal
  10347..329     +  CDS            nef (fragment) (across the origin): NEF_HV1BR - Experimental evidence at protein level: Swiss-Prot protein existence level 1. Extracellular Nef protein targets CD4(+) T-lymphocytes for apoptosis by interacting with CXCR4 surface receptors (PubMed:14990729). From Human immunodeficiency virus type 1 group M subtype B (isolate BRU/LAI) (HIV-1).
