[The description below was written by a language model from this plasmid's Addgene catalogue record and pLannotate feature annotations shown in this document.]
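Description:
SARS_COV2_M_HA_BASU is an HIV-1-based lentiviral transfer plasmid for mammalian expression of the SARS-CoV-2 membrane (M) glycoprotein fused to an HA epitope and the BASU biotin ligase. It is propagated in E. coli through a high-copy ColE1/pUC-type origin with ampicillin selection (AmpR, β-lactamase); the backbone also retains remnants of a lac promoter/operator region and an SV40 poly(A) signal outside the viral cassette. The lentiviral portion is bounded by two HIV-1 LTR elements, both annotated as truncated, each preceded by sequence matching nef/U3-region fragments. It contains the Ψ packaging signal with a gag fragment, the Rev response element for Rev-dependent nuclear export of the genomic RNA, and the cPPT/CTS, which aids nuclear import in transduced cells.

The expression cassette is driven by the human EF-1α promoter with its intron A. It transcribes the M open reading frame, followed in order by an HA tag (annotated as a fragment of a 3xHA tag) and a coding region matching Bacillus subtilis BirA, consistent with BASU, an engineered promiscuous biotin ligase derived from that enzyme. The order of features indicates that the tag and ligase sit at the C-terminus of M. Downstream, an EMCV IRES allows translation of puromycin N-acetyltransferase from the same transcript, so transduced cells can be selected with puromycin, and a WPRE enhances transcript stability and expression.

The design suits proximity-dependent biotinylation: the ligase labels proteins near M, which can then be captured and identified, while HA allows detection of the fusion. This agrees with the associated study mapping the proximal proteomes of SARS-CoV-2 proteins in host cells.
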