Addgene plasmid #153990: SARS_COV2_M_HA_BASU
Purpose: Express M gene along with HA and BASU
Depositing lab: Paul Khavari. Depositing organization: Stanford University. Publication: The proximal proteome of 17 SARS-CoV-2 proteins links to disrupted antiviral signaling and host translation. Meyers JM, Ramanathan M, Shanderson RL, Beck A, Donohue L, Ferguson I, Guo MG, Rao DS, Miao W, Reynolds D, Yang X, Zhao Y, Yang YY, Blish C, Wang Y, Khavari PA. PLoS Pathog. 2021 Oct 1;17(10):e1009412. doi: 10.1371/journal.ppat.1009412. PubMed 34597346.
Backbone
  Vector backbone: EF1-alpha-promoter
  Vector type: Mammalian Expression, Lentiviral
Growth in bacteria
  Bacterial resistance: Ampicillin, 100 μg/mL
  Growth temperature: 37°C
  Growth strain: NEB Stable
  Copy number: High Copy
Gene/Insert
  Gene/Insert name: SARS-CoV-2 M (membrane) (alt names: membrane glycoprotein; M protein)
  Species: Severe acute respiratory syndrome coronavirus 2
  Entrez Gene: M (a.k.a. GU280_gp05)
  Cloning method: Restriction Enzyme; 5′ cloning site Unknown (unknown if destroyed); 3′ cloning site Unknown (unknown if destroyed)
  Sequencing primers: 5′ EF1a-F
Terms and licenses: Academic/Nonprofit Terms; Industry Terms: Not Available to Industry
How to cite: SARS_COV2_M_HA_BASU was a gift from Paul Khavari (Addgene plasmid # 153990 ; http://n2t.net/addgene:153990 ; RRID:Addgene_153990)
